Addgene plasmid #207176: pLV-EgI-BlastR
Purpose: (Empty Backbone) Gateway compatible Lentiviral Expression Plasmid EF1a-IRES-BlastR
Depositing lab: David Bersten. Depositing organization: Adelaide University. Publication: dFLASH; dual FLuorescent transcription factor Activity Sensor for Histone integrated live-cell reporting and high-content screening. Allen TP, Roennfeldt AE, Reckdharajkumar M, Liu M, Quinn RJ, Russell DL, Peet DJ, Whitelaw ML, Bersten DC. bioRxiv 2023.11.21.568191 10.1101/2023.11.21.568191.
Backbone
  Vector backbone: pLV
  Backbone manufacturer: inhouse
  Vector type: Mammalian Expression, Lentiviral
  Selectable markers: Blasticidin
Growth in bacteria
  Bacterial resistance: Ampicillin, 100 μg/mL
  Growth temperature: 37°C
  Growth strain: ccdB Survival
  Copy number: High Copy
Gene/Insert
  Gene/Insert name: Empty
  Cloning method: Gibson Cloning
  Sequencing primers: 5′ NA
Terms and licenses: Academic/Nonprofit Terms; Industry Terms: Not Available to Industry
Depositor comments: Please visit https://doi.org/10.1101/2023.11.21.568191 for bioRxiv preprint.
How to cite: pLV-EgI-BlastR was a gift from David Bersten (Addgene plasmid # 207176 ; http://n2t.net/addgene:207176 ; RRID:Addgene_207176)
