[The description below was written by a language model from this plasmid's Addgene catalogue record and pLannotate feature annotations shown in this document.]
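Description:
pLV-EgI-BlastR is an empty, Gateway-compatible lentiviral destination vector for mammalian expression, built on an in-house pLV backbone (about 10.4 kb in the sequenced record). In bacteria it is maintained by a high-copy ColE1/pUC-type origin and ampicillin resistance. Because it still carries the Gateway counter-selection cassette, it must be propagated in a ccdB-tolerant strain. The viral portion has a third-generation, self-inactivating layout: an RSV promoter drives a truncated HIV-1 5' LTR, followed by the Ψ packaging signal with a partial gag sequence, the Rev response element for Rev-dependent nuclear export of the genomic RNA, and the cPPT/CTS. The genome ends in a ΔU3 3' LTR and is followed by an SV40 polyadenylation signal.

The expression cassette is driven by the human EF-1α promoter with its intron A. Downstream lies the attR1–attR2 cassette containing chloramphenicol resistance and the ccdB toxin gene. An LR recombination with an entry clone replaces this cassette with the gene of interest, and loss of ccdB allows recombinants to grow in standard strains. After attR2, an EMCV IRES directs translation of blasticidin S deaminase from the same transcript, so blasticidin selection of transduced cells is linked to expression of the inserted gene. The annotation then detects hepatitis B virus sequences, including the HBV post-transcriptional regulatory element and an overlapping X reading frame, which presumably act as a transcript-stabilising element in place of the more common WPRE. Small fragments annotated as TcR, mini-oriP, small t antigen and SV40 promoter appear to be backbone remnants. No insert is present; the vector is intended for generating stable, blasticidin-selected cell lines expressing a user-supplied gene, and was deposited in connection with a fluorescent transcription factor activity reporter system.
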