Features (pLannotate 1.2.2; 38 found; start..end, strand, type, name):
      4..110     +  rep_origin     mini-oriP (fragment): internally truncated variant of the Epstein-Barr virus oriP replication origin (Tanaka et al., 1999)
    120..158     -  CDS            TcR (fragment): tetracycline efflux protein; tet; confers resistance to tetracycline
    159..180     +  protein_bind   CAP binding site: CAP binding activates transcription in the presence of cAMP. E. coli catabolite activator protein
    195..225     +  promoter       lac promoter: promoter for the E. coli lac operon
    233..249     +  protein_bind   lac operator: The lac repressor binds to the lac operator to inhibit transcription in E. coli. This inhibition can be relieved by adding lactose or isopropyl-β-D-thiogalactopyranoside (IPTG). lac repressor encoded by lacI
    294..312     +  promoter       T3 promoter: promoter for bacteriophage T3 RNA polymerase
    340..566     +  promoter       RSV promoter: Rous sarcoma virus enhancer/promoter
    567..747     +  LTR            5' LTR (truncated): truncated 5' long terminal repeat (LTR) from HIV-1
    794..919     +  misc_feature   HIV-1 Ψ: packaging signal of human immunodeficiency virus type 1
    903..1266    +  CDS            HIV-1 gag (fragment): gag protein from human immunodeficiency virus 1; gag
   1412..1645    +  misc_feature   RRE: The Rev response element (RRE) of HIV-1 allows for Rev-dependent mRNA export from the nucleus to the cytoplasm.
   2022..2122    +  CDS            Rev (fragment): human immunodeficiency virus 1 (HIV-1) Rev protein; rev; enhances nuclear export of unspliced and incompletely spliced viral mRNAs
   2136..2253    +  misc_feature   cPPT/CTS: central polypurine tract and central termination sequence of HIV-1
   2252..2273    +  misc_feature   MCS (fragment): pBluescript multiple cloning site
   2307..2373    +  CDS            small t antigen (fragment): SV40 (simian virus 40) small t antigen
   2399..2610    +  promoter       EF-1α core promoter: core promoter for human elongation factor EF-1α
   2611..2720    +  intron         EF-1α intron A (fragment): intron upstream of the start codon of human EF-1α
   3354..3557    +  intron         EF-1α intron A: truncated intron upstream of the start codon of human EF-1α
   3639..3763    +  protein_bind   attR1: mutant version of attR; recombination site for the Gateway® LR reaction LR Clonase™
   3788..3818    +  promoter       lac UV5 promoter: E. coli lac promoter with an "up" mutation
   3842..3871    +  promoter       cat promoter (fragment): promoter of the E. coli cat gene encoding chloramphenicol acetyltransferase
   3872..4531    +  CDS            CmR: chloramphenicol acetyltransferase; cat; confers resistance to chloramphenicol
   4710..4868    +  CDS            ccdA (fragment): CCDA_ECO57 - Also known as H, letA. Experimental evidence at protein level: Swiss-Prot protein existence level 1. Antitoxin component of a type II toxin-antitoxin (TA) system which inhibits the post-segregational killing (PSK) of plasmid-free cells, also referred to as a plasmid addiction system. Binds to and blocks the activity of CcdB; will also remove bound CcdB protein from the CcdB-GyrA complex by forming a CcdA-CcdB complex, a process termed rejuvenation. Functions as a transcriptional corepressor for the ccdAB operon, repression also requires CcdB (By similarity). From Escherichia coli
   4873..5175    +  CDS            ccdB: CCDB_ECOLI - Also known as G, letB, letD. Experimental evidence at protein level: Swiss-Prot protein existence level 1. Toxic component of a type II toxin-antitoxin (TA) system, functioning in plasmid maintainence. Responsible for the post- segregational killing (PSK) of plasmid-free cells, also referred to as a plasmid addiction system. Half-life of over 2 hours. Cell killing by CcdB is accompanied by filamentation, defects in chromosome and plasmid segregation, defects in cell division, formation of anucleate cells, decreased DNA synthesis and plasmid loss. Interferes with the activity of DN
   5219..5343    -  protein_bind   attR2: mutant version of attR; recombination site for the Gateway® LR reaction LR Clonase™
   5488..5950    +  misc_feature   IRES: internal ribosome entry site (IRES) of the encephalomyocarditis virus (EMCV)
   5954..6352    +  CDS            BSD: blasticidin S deaminase; Aspergillus terreus BSD; confers resistance to blasticidin
   6359..6514    +  CDS            HBsAg (S) (fragment): major/small (S) envelope protein of hepatitis B virus hepatitis B surface antigen
   6829..7087    +  ncRNA          HBV PRE 1151-1410: Accession: RF02816 - Hepatitis B virus post-transcriptional regulatory element 1151-1410
   7053..7493    +  CDS            X: X_HBVD3 - Experimental evidence at protein level: Swiss-Prot protein existence level 1. Multifunctional protein that plays a role in silencing host antiviral defenses and promoting viral transcription. Does not seem to be essential for HBV infection. May be directly involved in development of cirrhosis and liver cancer (hepatocellular carcinoma). Most of cytosolic activities involve modulation of cytosolic calcium. The effect on apoptosis is controversial depending on the cell types in which the studies have been conducted. May induce apoptosis by localizing in mitochondria and causing loss of
   7515..7583    +  CDS            nef (fragment): NEF_HV1Z2 - Experimental evidence at protein level: Swiss-Prot protein existence level 1. Extracellular Nef protein targets CD4(+) T-lymphocytes for apoptosis by interacting with CXCR4 surface receptors. From Human immunodeficiency virus type 1 group M subtype D (isolate Z2/CDC-Z34) (HIV-1).
   7585..7818    +  LTR            3' LTR (ΔU3): self-inactivating 3' long terminal repeat (LTR) from HIV-1
   7890..8011    +  polyA_signal   SV40 poly(A) signal: SV40 polyadenylation signal
   8031..8135    +  promoter       SV40 promoter (fragment): SV40 early promoter
   8483..8587    +  promoter       AmpR promoter: bla
   8588..9448    +  CDS            AmpR: β-lactamase; bla; confers resistance to ampicillin, carbenicillin, and related antibiotics
   9619..10207   +  rep_origin     ori: high-copy-number ColE1/pMB1/pBR322/pUC origin of replication
  10253..3       -  CDS            TcR (fragment) (across the origin): tetracycline efflux protein; tet; confers resistance to tetracycline
>Addgene plasmid #207176 | pLV-EgI-BlastR | addgene full sequence | sequence record 413214 | Addgene NGS Result
CGATAACCCTAATTCGATAGCATATGCTTCCCGTTGGGTAACATATGCTATTGAATTAGGGTTAGTCTGG
ATAGTATATACTACTACCCGGGAAGCATATGCTACCCGTTTAGGGTTCACCGGTGATGCCGGCCACGATG
CGTCCGGCGTAGAGGATCTAATGTGAGTTAGCTCACTCATTAGGCACCCCAGGCTTTACACTTTATGCTT
CCGGCTCGTATGTTGTGTGGAATTGTGAGCGGATAACAATTTCACACAGGAAACAGCTATGACCATGATT
ACGCCAAGCGCGCAATTAACCCTCACTAAAGGGAACAAAAGCTGGAGCTGCAAGCTTAATGTAGTCTTAT
GCAATACTCTTGTAGTCTTGCAACATGGTAACGATGAGTTAGCAACATGCCTTACAAGGAGAGAAAAAGC
ACCGTGCATGCCGATTGGTGGAAGTAAGGTGGTACGATCGTGCCTTATTAGGAAGGCAACAGACGGGTCT
GACATGGATTGGACGAACCACTGAATTGCCGCATTGCAGAGATATTGTATTTAAGTGCCTAGCTCGATAC
ATAAACGGGTCTCTCTGGTTAGACCAGATCTGAGCCTGGGAGCTCTCTGGCTAACTAGGGAACCCACTGC
TTAAGCCTCAATAAAGCTTGCCTTGAGTGCTTCAAGTAGTGTGTGCCCGTCTGTTGTGTGACTCTGGTAA
CTAGAGATCCCTCAGACCCTTTTAGTCAGTGTGGAAAATCTCTAGCAGTGGCGCCCGAACAGGGACTTGA
AAGCGAAAGGGAAACCAGAGGAGCTCTCTCGACGCAGGACTCGGCTTGCTGAAGCGCGCACGGCAAGAGG
CGAGGGGCGGCGACTGGTGAGTACGCCAAAAATTTTGACTAGCGGAGGCTAGAAGGAGAGAGATGGGTGC
GAGAGCGTCAGTATTAAGCGGGGGAGAATTAGATCGCGATGGGAAAAAATTCGGTTAAGGCCAGGGGGAA
AGAAAAAATATAAATTAAAACATATAGTATGGGCAAGCAGGGAGCTAGAACGATTCGCAGTTAATCCTGG
CCTGTTAGAAACATCAGAAGGCTGTAGACAAATACTGGGACAGCTACAACCATCCCTTCAGACAGGATCA
GAAGAACTTAGATCATTATATAATACAGTAGCAACCCTCTATTGTGTGCATCAAAGGATAGAGATAAAAG
ACACCAAGGAAGCTTTAGACAAGATAGAGGAAGAGCAAAACAAAAGTAAGACCACCGCACAGCAAGCGGC
CGCTGATCTTCAGACCTGGAGGAGGAGATATGAGGGACAATTGGAGAAGTGAATTATATAAATATAAAGT
AGTAAAAATTGAACCATTAGGAGTAGCACCCACCAAGGCAAAGAGAAGAGTGGTGCAGAGAGAAAAAAGA
GCAGTGGGAATAGGAGCTTTGTTCCTTGGGTTCTTGGGAGCAGCAGGAAGCACTATGGGCGCAGCGTCAA
TGACGCTGACGGTACAGGCCAGACAATTATTGTCTGGTATAGTGCAGCAGCAGAACAATTTGCTGAGGGC
TATTGAGGCGCAACAGCATCTGTTGCAACTCACAGTCTGGGGCATCAAGCAGCTCCAGGCAAGAATCCTG
GCTGTGGAAAGATACCTAAAGGATCAACAGCTCCTGGGGATTTGGGGTTGCTCTGGAAAACTCATTTGCA
CCACTGCTGTGCCTTGGAATGCTAGTTGGAGTAATAAATCTCTGGAACAGATTTGGAATCACACGACCTG
GATGGAGTGGGACAGAGAAATTAACAATTACACAAGCTTAATACACTCCTTAATTGAAGAATCGCAAAAC
CAGCAAGAAAAGAATGAACAAGAATTATTGGAATTAGATAAATGGGCAAGTTTGTGGAATTGGTTTAACA
TAACAAATTGGCTGTGGTATATAAAATTATTCATAATGATAGTAGGAGGCTTGGTAGGTTTAAGAATAGT
TTTTGCTGTACTTTCTATAGTGAATAGAGTTAGGCAGGGATATTCACCATTATCGTTTCAGACCCACCTC
CCAACCCCGAGGGGACCCGACAGGCCCGAAGGAATAGAAGAAGAAGGTGGAGAGAGAGACAGAGACAGAT
CCATTCGATTAGTGAACGGATCTCGACGGTATCGGTTTTAAAAGAAAAGGGGGGATTGGGGGGTACAGTG
CAGGGGAAAGAATAGTAGACATAATAGCAACAGACATACAAACTAAAGAATTACAAAAACAAATTACAAA
AATTCAAAATTTTATCGATACCGTCGACCTCGACGGATCGGGAGATCTCGACCGAGCTTTGCAAAGATGG
ATAAAGTTTTAAACAGAGAGGAATCTTTGCAGCTAATGGACCTTCTAGGTCTTGAAAGGAGTGGGAATTG
GCTCCGGTGCCCGTCAGTGGGCAGAGCGCACATCGCCCACAGTCCCCGAGAAGTTGGGGGGAGGGGTCGG
CAATTGAACCGGTGCCTAGAGAAGGTGGCGCGGGGTAAACTGGGAAAGTGATGTCGTGTACTGGCTCCGC
CTTTTTCCCGAGGGTGGGGGAGAACCGTATATAAGTGCAGTAGTCGCCGTGAACGTTCTTTTTCGCAACG
GGTTTGCCGCCAGAACACAGGTAAGTGCCGTGTGTGGTTCCCGCGGGCCTGGCCTCTTTACGGGTTATGG
CCCTTGCGTGCCTTGAATTACTTCCACCTGGCTGCAGTACGTGATTCTTGATCCCGAGCTTCGGGTTGGA
AGTGGGTGGGAGAGTTCGAGGCCTTGCGCTTAAGGAGCCCCTTCGCCTCGTGCTTGAGTTGAGGCCTGGC
CTGGGCGCTGGGGCCGCCGCGTGCGAATCTGGTGGCACCTTCGCGCCTGTCTCGCTGCTTTCGATAAGTC
TCTAGCCATTTAAAATTTTTGATGACCTGCTGCGACGCTTTTTTTCTGGCAAGATAGTCTTGTAAATGCG
GGCCAAGATCGATCTGCACACTGGTATTTCGGTTTTTGGGGCCGCGGGCGGCGACGGGGCCCGTGCGTCC
CAGCGCACATGTTCGGCGAGGCGGGGCCTGCGAGCGCGGCCACCGAGAATCGGACGGGGGTAGTCTCAAG
CTGGCCGGCCTGCTCTGGTGCCTGGCCTCGCGCCGCCGTGTATCGCCCCGCCCTGGGCGGCAAGGCTGGC
CCGGTCGGCACCAGTTGCGTGAGCGGAAAGATGGCCGCTTCCCGGCCCTGCTGCAGGGAGCTCAAAATGG
AGGACGCGGCGCTCGGGAGAGCGGGCGGGTGAGTCACCCACACAAAGGAAAAGGGCCTTTCCGTCCTCAG
CCGTCGCTTCATGTGACTCCACGGAGTACCGGGCGCCGTCCAGGCACCTCGATTAGTTCTCGATCGAGCT
TTTGGAGTACGTCGTCTTTAGGTTGGGGGGAGGGGTTTTATGCGATGGAGTTTCCCCACACTGAGTGGGT
GGAGACTGAAGTTAGGCCAGCTTGGCACTTGATGTAATTCTCCTTGGAATTTGCCCTTTTTGAGTTTGGA
TCTTGGTTCATTCTCAAGCCTCAGACAGTGGTTCAAAGTTTTTTTCTTCCATTTCAGGTGTCGTGAGGAA
TTAGCTTGACCAAGCTTGGTACCGAGCTCGGATCCACTAGTAACGGCCGCCAGTGTGCTGGAATTATCAC
AAGTTTGTACAAAAAAGCTGAACGAGAAACGTAAAATGATATAAATATCAATATATTAAATTAGATTTTG
CATAAAAAACAGACTACATAATACTGTAAAACACAACATATCCAGTCACTATGGCGGCCGCATTAGGCAC
CCCAGGCTTTACACTTTATGCTTCCGGCTCGTATAATGTGTGGATTTTGAGTTAGGATCCGTCGAGATTT
TCAGGAGCTAAGGAAGCTAAAATGGAGAAAAAAATCACTGGATATACCACCGTTGATATATCCCAATGGC
ATCGTAAAGAACATTTTGAGGCATTTCAGTCAGTTGCTCAATGTACCTATAACCAGACCGTTCAGCTGGA
TATTACGGCCTTTTTAAAGACCGTAAAGAAAAATAAGCACAAGTTTTATCCGGCCTTTATTCACATTCTT
GCCCGCCTGATGAATGCTCATCCGGAATTCCGTATGGCAATGAAAGACGGTGAGCTGGTGATATGGGATA
GTGTTCACCCTTGTTACACCGTTTTCCATGAGCAAACTGAAACGTTTTCATCGCTCTGGAGTGAATACCA
CGACGATTTCCGGCAGTTTCTACACATATATTCGCAAGATGTGGCGTGTTACGGTGAAAACCTGGCCTAT
TTCCCTAAAGGGTTTATTGAGAATATGTTTTTCGTCTCAGCCAATCCCTGGGTGAGTTTCACCAGTTTTG
ATTTAAACGTGGCCAATATGGACAACTTCTTCGCCCCCGTTTTCACCATGGGCAAATATTATACGCAAGG
CGACAAGGTGCTGATGCCGCTGGCGATTCAGGTTCATCATGCCGTTTGTGATGGCTTCCATGTCGGCAGA
ATGCTTAATGAATTACAACAGTACTGCGATGAGTGGCAGGGCGGGGCGTAAACGCGTGGATCCGGCTTAC
TAAAAGCCAGATAACAGTATGCGTATTTGCGCGCTGATTTTTGCGGTATAAGAATATATACTGATATGTA
TACCCGAAGTATGTCAAAAAGAGGTATGCTATGAAGCAGCGTATTACAGTGACAGTTGACAGCGACAGCT
ATCAGTTGCTCAAGGCATATATGATGTCAATATCTCCGGTCTGGTAAGCACAACCATGCAGAATGAAGCC
CGTCGTCTGCGTGCCGAACGCTGGAAAGCGGAAAATCAGGAAGGGATGGCTGAGGTCGCCCGGTTTATTG
AAATGAACGGCTCTTTTGCTGACGAGAACAGGGGCTGGTGAAATGCAGTTTAAGGTTTACACCTATAAAA
GAGAGAGCCGTTATCGTCTGTTTGTGGATGTACAGAGTGATATTATTGACACGCCCGGGCGACGGATGGT
GATCCCCCTGGCCAGTGCACGTCTGCTGTCAGATAAAGTCTCCCGTGAACTTTACCCGGTGGTGCATATC
GGGGATGAAAGCTGGCGCATGATGACCACCGATATGGCCAGTGTGCCGGTCTCCGTTATCGGGGAAGAAG
TGGCTGATCTCAGCCACCGCGAAAATGACATCAAAAACGCCATTAACCTGATGTTCTGGGGAATATAAAT
GTCAGGCTCCCTTATACACAGCCAGTCTGCAGGTCGACCATAGTGACTGGATATGTTGTGTTTTACAGTA
TTATGTAGTCTGTTTTTTATGCAAAATCTAATTTAATATATTGATATTTATATCATTTTACGTTTCTCGT
TCAGCTTTCTTGTACAAAGTGGTGATAATTCTGCAGATATCCATCACACTGGCGGCCGCTCGAGCGCCCC
TCTCCCCTAACGTTACTGGCCGAAGCCGCTTGGAATAAGGCCGGTGTGCGTTTGTCTATATGTTATTTTC
CACCATATTGCCGTCTTTTGGCAATGTGAGGGCCCGGAAACCTGGCCCTGTCTTCTTGACGAGCATTCCT
AGGGGTCTTTCCCCTCTCGCCAAAGGAATGCAAGGTCTGTTGAATGTCGTGAAGGAAGCAGTTCCTCTGG
AAGCTTCTTGAAGACAAACAACGTCTGTAGCGACCCTTTGCAGGCAGCGGAACCCCCCACCTGGCGACAG
GTGCCTCTGCGGCCAAAAGCCACGTGTATAAGATACACCTGCAAAGGCGGCACAACCCCAGTGCCACGTT
GTGAGTTGGATAGTTGTGGAAAGAGTCAAATGGCTCTCCTCAAGCGTATTCAACAAGGGGCTGAAGGATG
CCCAGAAGGTACCCCATTGTATGGGATCTGATCTGGGGCCTCGGTGCACATGCTTTACATGTGTTTAGTC
GAGGTTAAAAAAACGTCTAGGCCCCCCGAACCACGGGGACGTGGTTTTCCTTTGAAAAACACGATGATAA
TCCATGGCCAAGCCTTTGTCTCAAGAAGAATCCACCCTCATTGAAAGAGCAACGGCTACAATCAACAGCA
TCCCCATCTCTGAAGACTACAGCGTCGCCAGCGCAGCTCTCTCTAGCGACGGCCGCATCTTCACTGGTGT
CAATGTATATCATTTTACTGGGGGACCTTGTGCAGAACTCGTGGTGCTGGGCACTGCTGCTGCTGCGGCA
GCTGGCAACCTGACTTGTATCGTCGCGATCGGAAATGAGAACAGGGGCATCTTGAGCCCCTGCGGACGGT
GCCGACAGGTGCTTCTCGATCTGCATCCTGGGATCAAAGCCATAGTGAAGGACAGTGATGGACAGCCGAC
GGCAGTTGGGATTCGTGAATTGCTGCCCTCTGGTTATGTGTGGGAGGGCTAAGCTAGCCTAGTGCCATTT
GTTCAGTGGTTCGTAGGGCTTTCCCCCACTGTTTGGCTTTCAGTTATATGGATGATGTGGTATTGGGGGC
CAAGTCTGTACAGCATCTTGAGTCCCTTTTTACCGCTGTTACCAATTTTCTTTTGTCTTTGGGTATACAT
TTAAACCCTAACAAAACAAAGAGATGGGGTTACTCTCTAAATTTTATGGGTTATGTCATTGGATGTTATG
GGTCCTTGCCACAAGAACACATCATACAAAAAATCAAAGAATGTTTTAGAAAACTTCCTATTAACAGGCC
TATTGATTGGAAAGTATGTCAACGAATTGTGGGTCTTTTGGGTTTTGCTGCCCCTTTTACACAATGTGGT
TATCCTGCGTTGATGCCTTTGTATGCATGTATTCAATCTAAGCAGGCTTTCACTTTCTCGCCAACTTACA
AGGCCTTTCTGTGTAAACAATACCTGAACCTTTACCCCGTTGCCCGGCAACGGCCAGGTCTGTGCCAAGT
GTTTGCTGACGCAACCCCCACTGGCTGGGGCTTGGTCATGGGCCATCAGCGCATGCGTGGAACCTTTTCG
GCTCCTCTGCCGATCCATACTGCGGAACTCCTAGCCGCTTGTTTTGCTCGCAGCAGGTCTGGAGCAAACA
TTATCGGGACTGATAACTCTGTTGTCCTATCCCGCAAATATACATCGTTTCCATGGCTGCTAGGCTGTGC
TGCCAACTGGATCCTGCGCGGGACGTCCTTTGTTTACGTCCCGTCGGCGCTGAATCCTGCGGACGACCCT
TCTCGGGGTCGCTTGGGACTCTCTCGTCCCCTTCTCCGTCTGCCGTTCCGACCGACCACGGGGCGCACCT
CTCTTTACGCGGACTCCCCGTCTGTGCCTTCTCATCTGCCGGACCGTGTGCACTTCGCTTCACCTCTGCA
CGTCGCATGGAGACCACCGTGAACGCCCACCAAATATTGCCCAAGGTCTTACATAAGAGGACTCTTGGAC
TCTCAGCAATGTCAACGACCGACCTTGAGGCATACTTCAAAGACTGTTTGTTTAAAGACTGGGAGGAGTT
GGGGGAGGAGATTAGGTTAAAGGTCTTTGTACTAGGAGGCTGTAGGCATAAATTGGTCTGCGCACCAGCA
CCATGGCGCAATCACTAGAGCGGGGTACCTTTAAGACCAATGACTTACAAGGCAGCTGTAGATCTTAGCC
ACTTTTTAAAAGAAAAGGGGGGACTGGAAGGGCTAATTCACTCCCAACGAAGACAAGATCTGCTTTTTGC
TTGTACTGGGTCTCTCTGGTTAGACCAGATCTGAGCCTGGGAGCTCTCTGGCTAACTAGGGAACCCACTG
CTTAAGCCTCAATAAAGCTTGCCTTGAGTGCTTCAAGTAGTGTGTGCCCGTCTGTTGTGTGACTCTGGTA
ACTAGAGATCCCTCAGACCCTTTTAGTCAGTGTGGAAAATCTCTAGCAGTAGTAGTTCATGTCATCTTAT
TATTCAGTATTTATAACTTGCAAAGAAATGAATATCAGAGAGTGAGAGGAACTTGTTTATTGCAGCTTAT
AATGGTTACAAATAAAGCAATAGCATCACAAATTTCACAAATAAAGCATTTTTTTCACTGCATTCTAGTT
GTGGTTTGTCCAAACTCATCAATGTATCTTATCATGTCTGGCTCTAGCTATCCCGCCCCTAACTCCGCCC
ATCCCGCCCCTAACTCCGCCCAGTTCCGCCCATTCTCCGCCCCATGGCTGACTAATTTTTTTTATTTATG
CAGAGGCCGAGGCCGGATCCCTTGAGTGGCTTTCATCCTGGAGCAGACTTTGCAGTCTGTGGACTGCAAC
ACAACATTGCCTTTATGTGTAACTCTTGGCTGAAGCTCTTACACCAATGCTGGGGGACATGTACCTCCCA
GGGGCCCAGGAAGACTACGGGAGGCTACACCAACGTCAATCAGAGGGGCCTGTGTAGCTACCGATAAGCG
GACCCTCAAGAGGGCATTAGCAATAGTGTTTATAAGGCCCCCTTGTTAATTCTTGAAGACGAAAGGGCCT
CGTGATACGCCTATTTTTATAGGTTAATGTCATGATAATAATGGTTTCTTAGACGTCAGGTGGCACTTTT
CGGGGAAATGTGCGCGGAACCCCTATTTGTTTATTTTTCTAAATACATTCAAATATGTATCCGCTCATGA
GACAATAACCCTGATAAATGCTTCAATAATATTGAAAAAGGAAGAGTATGAGTATTCAACATTTCCGTGT
CGCCCTTATTCCCTTTTTTGCGGCATTTTGCCTTCCTGTTTTTGCTCACCCAGAAACGCTGGTGAAAGTA
AAAGATGCTGAAGATCAGTTGGGTGCACGAGTGGGTTACATCGAACTGGATCTCAACAGCGGTAAGATCC
TTGAGAGTTTTCGCCCCGAAGAACGTTTTCCAATGATGAGCACTTTTAAAGTTCTGCTATGTGGCGCGGT
ATTATCCCGTGTTGACGCCGGGCAAGAGCAACTCGGTCGCCGCATACACTATTCTCAGAATGACTTGGTT
GAGTACTCACCAGTCACAGAAAAGCATCTTACGGATGGCATGACAGTAAGAGAATTATGCAGTGCTGCCA
TAACCATGAGTGATAACACTGCGGCCAACTTACTTCTGACAACGATCGGAGGACCGAAGGAGCTAACCGC
TTTTTTGCACAACATGGGGGATCATGTAACTCGCCTTGATCGTTGGGAACCGGAGCTGAATGAAGCCATA
CCAAACGACGAGCGTGACACCACGATGCCTGCAGCAATGGCAACAACGTTGCGCAAACTATTAACTGGCG
AACTACTTACTCTAGCTTCCCGGCAACAATTAATAGACTGGATGGAGGCGGATAAAGTTGCAGGACCACT
TCTGCGCTCGGCCCTTCCGGCTGGCTGGTTTATTGCTGATAAATCTGGAGCCGGTGAGCGTGGGTCTCGC
GGTATCATTGCAGCACTGGGGCCAGATGGTAAGCCCTCCCGTATCGTAGTTATCTACACGACGGGGAGTC
AGGCAACTATGGATGAACGAAATAGACAGATCGCTGAGATAGGTGCCTCACTGATTAAGCATTGGTAACT
GTCAGACCAAGTTTACTCATATATACTTTAGATTGATTTAAAACTTCATTTTTAATTTAAAAGGATCTAG
GTGAAGATCCTTTTTGATAATCTCATGACCAAAATCCCTTAACGTGAGTTTTCGTTCCACTGAGCGTCAG
ACCCCGTAGAAAAGATCAAAGGATCTTCTTGAGATCCTTTTTTTCTGCGCGTAATCTGCTGCTTGCAAAC
AAAAAAACCACCGCTACCAGCGGTGGTTTGTTTGCCGGATCAAGAGCTACCAACTCTTTTTCCGAAGGTA
ACTGGCTTCAGCAGAGCGCAGATACCAAATACTGTCCTTCTAGTGTAGCCGTAGTTAGGCCACCACTTCA
AGAACTCTGTAGCACCGCCTACATACCTCGCTCTGCTAATCCTGTTACCAGTGGCTGCTGCCAGTGGCGA
TAAGTCGTGTCTTACCGGGTTGGACTCAAGACGATAGTTACCGGATAAGGCGCAGCGGTCGGGCTGAACG
GGGGGTTCGTGCACACAGCCCAGCTTGGAGCGAACGACCTACACCGAACTGAGATACCTACAGCGTGAGC
TATGAGAAAGCGCCACGCTTCCCGAAGGGAGAAAGGCGGACAGGTATCCGGTAAGCGGCAGGGTCGGAAC
AGGAGAGCGCACGAGGGAGCTTCCAGGGGGAAACGCCTGGTATCTTTATAGTCCTGTCGGGTTTCGCCAC
CTCTGACTTGAGCGTCGATTTTTGTGATGCTCGTCAGGGGGGCGGAGCCTATGGAAAAACGCCAGCAACG
CGGCCTTTTTACGGTTCCTGGCCTTTTGCTGGCCTTGAAGCTGTCCCTGATGGTCGTCATCTACCTGCCT
GGACAGCATGGCCTGCAACGCGGGCATCCCGATGCCGCCGGAAGCGAGAAGAATCATAATGGGGAAGGCC
ATCCAGCCTCGCGTCG
